>Addgene plasmid #146860 | pAc5.1B-lambdaN-DmPABPC1_90-635-siRNAres-V5His6_L | depositor full sequence | sequence record 289307 | Full Sequence
CTTCAAGGAATTAATTCTATATTCTAAAAACACAAATGATACTTCTAAAAAAAATCATGAATGGCATCAA
CTCTGAATCAAATCTTTGCAGATGCACCTACTTCTCATTTCCACTGTCACATCATTTTTCCAGATCTCGC
TGCCTGTTATGTGGCCCACAAACCAAGACACGTTTTATGGCCATTAAAGCTGGCTGATCGTCGCCAAACA
CCAAATACATATCAATATGTACATTCGAGAAAGAAGCGATCAAAGAAGCGTCTTCGGGCGAGTAGGAGAA
TGCGGAGGAGAAGGAGAACGAGCTGATCTAGTATCTCTCCACAATCCAATGCCAACTGACCAACTGGCCA
TATTCGGAGCAATTTGAAGCCAATTTCCATCGCCTGGCGATCGCTCCATTCTTGGCTATATGTTTTTCAC
CGTTCCCGGGGCCATTTTCAAAGACTCGTCGGTAAGATAAGATTGTGTCACTCGCTGTCTCTCTTCATTT
GTCGAAGAATGCTGAGGAATTTCGCGATGACGTCGGCGAGTATTTTGAAGAATGAGAATAATTTGTATTT
ATACGAAAATCAGTTAGTGGAATTTTCTACAAAAACATGTTATCTATAGATAATTTTGTTGCAAAATATG
TTGACTATGACAAAGATTGTATGTATATACCTTTAATGTATTCTCATTTTCTTATGTATTTATAATGGCA
ATGATGATACTGATGATATTTTAAGATGATGCCAGACCACAGGCTGATTTCTGCGTCTTTTGCCGAACGC
AGTGCATGTGCGGTTGTTGTTTTTTGGAATAGTTTCAATTTTCGGACTGTCCGCTTTGATTTCAGTTTCT
TGGCTTATTCAAAAAGCAAAGTAAAGCCAAAAAAGCGAGATGGCAATACCAAATGCGGCAAAACGGTAGT
GGAAGGAAAGGGGTGCGGGGCAGCGGAAGGAAGGGTGGGGCGGGGCGTGGCGGGGTCTGTGGCTGGGCGC
GACGTCACCGACGTTGGAGCCACTCCTTTGACCATGTGTGCGTGTGTGTATTATTCGTGTCTCGCCACTC
GCCGGTTGTTTTTTTCTTTTTATCTCGCTCTCTCTAGCGCCATCTCGTACGCATGCTCAACGCACCGCAT
GTTGCCGTGTCCTTTATGCGTCATTTTGGCTCGAAATAGGCAATTATTTAAACAAAGATTAGTCAACGAA
AACGCTAAAATAAATAAGTCTACAATATGGTTACTTATTGCCATGTGTGTGCAGCCAACGATAGCAACAA
AAGCAACAACACAGTGGCTTTCCCTCTTTCACTTTTTGTTTGCAAGCGCGTGCGAGCAAGACGGCACGAC
CGGCAAACGCAATTACGCTGACAAAGAGCAGACGAAGTTTTGGCCGAAAAACATCAAGGCGCCTGATACG
AATGCATTTGCAATAACAATTGCGATATTTAATATTGTTTATGAAGCTGTTTGACTTCAAAACACACAAA
AAAAAAAATAAAACAAATTATTTGAAAGAGAATTAGGAATCGGACAGCTTATCGTTACGGGCTAACAGCA
CACCGAGACGAAATAGCTTACCTGACGTCACAGCCTCTGGAAGAACTGCCGCCAAGCAGAGAGAGAGAGA
AAAAGAGGGAGAGCAGCTTAGACCGCATGTGCTTGTGTGTGAGGCGTCTCTCTCTTCGTCTCCTGTTTGC
GCAAACGCATAGACTGCACTGAGAAAATCGATTACCTATTTTTTATGAATGAATATTTGCACTATTACTA
TTCAAAACTATTAAGATAGCAATCACATTCAATAGCCAAATACTATACCACCTGAGCGATGCAACGAAAT
GATCAATTTGAGCAAAAATGCTGCATATTTAGGACGGCATCATTATAGAAATGCTTCTTGCTGTGTACTT
TTCTCTCGTCTGGCAGCTGTTTCGCCGTTATTGTTAAAACCGGCTTAAGTTAGGTGTGTTTTCTACGACT
AGTGATGCCCCTACTAGAAGATGTGTGTTGCACAAATGTCCCTGAATAACCAATTTGAAGTGCAGATAGC
AGTAAACGTAAGCTAATATGAATATTATTTAACTGTAATGTTTTAATATCGCTGGACATTACTAATAAAC
CCACTATAAACACATGTACATATGTATGTTTTGGCATACAATGAGTAGTTGGGGAAAAAATGTGTAAAAG
CACCGTGACCATCACAGCATAAAGATAACCAGCTGAAGTATCGAATATGAGTAACCCCCAAATTGAATCA
CATGCCGCAACTGATAGGACCCATGGAAGTACACTCTTCATGGCGATATACAAGACACACACAAGCACGA
ACACCCAGTTGCGGAGGAAATTCTCCGTAAATGAAAACCCAATCGGCGAACAATTCATACCCATATATGG
TAAAAGTTTTGAACGCGACTTGAGAGCGGAGAGCATTGCGGCTGATAAGGTTTTAGCGCTAAGCGGGCTT
TATAAAACGGGCTGCGGGACCAGTTTTCATATCACTACCGTTTGAGTTCTTGTGCTGTGTGGATACTCCT
CCCGACACAAAGCCGCTCCATCAGCCAGCAGTCGTCTAATCCAGAGACCCCGGATCGGGGTACCCAACAT
GGACGCACAAACACGACGACGTGAGCGTCGCGCTGAGAAACAAGCTCAATGGAAAGCTGCAAACGGTGGA
TCTCCTCCAAGCTTGGGCAACGTGTTCATCAAGAACTTAGATAGGGCCATCGACAACAAGGCAATCTACG
ACACTTTCTCCGCCTTCGGCAACATTTTAAGCTGCAAGGTAGCCACCGATGAAAAGGGCAATTCGAAAGG
ATACGGCTTCGTCCACTTCGAGACCGAGGAGGCCGCAAACACGTCCATCGACAAAGTCAATGGCATGTTG
CTTAACGGCAAGAAGGTCTACGTGGGTAAGTTCATCCCGCGCAAGGAGCGCGAGAAGGAGCTGGGCGAGA
AGGCTAAGCTCTTCACCAATGTATATGTGAAGAACTTCACTGAGGATTTCGACGATGAAAAACTGAAGGA
ATTCTTTGAGCCCTACGGCAAGATAACCAGCTACAAGGTCATGTCCAAGGAGGATGGCAAGAGCAAGGGC
TTCGGATTCGTTGCATTCGAGACAACAGAGGCTGCTGAGGCGGCCGTTCAGGCTCTCAATGGCAAGGACA
TGGGAGAGGGCAAGTCCCTGTACGTGGCTCGTGCCCAGAAGAAGGCCGAACGCCAGCAGGAGCTGAAGCG
CAAGTTCGAGGAACTGAAGCAGAAGCGTCACGAGTCAGTGTTCGGCGTTAACTTGTACGTTAAGAACCTG
GACGACACAATCGATGACGATCGTCTGCGCATCGCGTTCTCTCCATACGGCAACATCACATCGGCCAAGG
TCATGACCGATGAGGAGGGTCGCTCCAAGGGATTCGGCTTCGTGTGCTTCAATGCCGCAAGCGAGGCTAC
CTGCGCCGTCACCGAGCTGAACGGTCGCGTCGTCGGCAGTAAGCCGTTGTACGTTGCTTTGGCCCAAAGG
AAGGAGGAGCGCAAGGCTCATCTCGCCTCGCAGTACATGCGTCACATGACCGGCATGCGTATGCAGCAGC
TGGGACAGATCTACCAGCCCAACGCGGCTAGCGGCTTCTTTGTGCCGACCCTTCCGTCAAATCAGCGTTT
CTTCGGTTCCCAGGTGGCCACTCAGATGAGAAACACACCCCGCTGGGTGCCCCAGGTGCGTCCCCCAGCA
GCCATACAGGGTGTCCAGGCCGGAGCTGCCGCTGCTGGTGGCTTCCAGGGCACAGCCGGTGCGGTGCCCA
CTCAGTTCCGTTCGGCTGCTGCTGGCGCTCGCGGGGCACAGCCTCAGGTGCAGGGCACACACGCCGCCGC
TGCTGCGGCTAACAACATGCGCAACACTGGAGCACGCGCTATTACTGGCCAGCAAACTGCAGCACCCAAC
ATGCAGATCCCCGGAGCCCAAATCGCTGGCGGTGCCCAGCAGCGTACTTCCAACTATAAGTACACCTCAA
ACATGCGTAATCCTCCAGTGCCACAGTTGCATCAGACCCAGCCAATTCCACAGCAATTGCAAGGAAAGAA
TTCTGAGAAGCTCATTGCCTCGTTGCTGGCCAACGCCAAGCCGCAGGAGCAGAAACAGATCCTGGGCGAG
CGTCTGTATCCGATGATTGAACATATGCACGCCAATTTGGCTGGTAAGATCACCGGCATGTTGTTGGAGA
TCGAAAACTCTGAGCTCTTGCACATGATCGAGGATCAGGAGGCCCTTAAGGCCAAGGTGGAGGAGGCTGT
GGCCGTGCTTCAGGTGCACCGCGTCACCGAGCCCGCCAACTCGAGTCTAGAGGGCCCGCGGTTCGAAGGT
AAGCCTATCCCTAACCCTCTCCTCGGTCTCGATTCTACGCGTACCGGTCATCATCACCATCACCATTGAG
TTTAAACCCGCTGATCAGCCTCGACTGTGCCTTCTAAGGCCTGAGCTCGCTGATCAGCCTCGATCGAGGA
TCCAGACATGATAAGATACATTGATGAGTTTGGACAAACCACAACTAGAATGCAGTGAAAAAAATGCTTT
ATTTGTGAAATTTGTGATGCTATTGCTTTATTTGTAACCATTATAAGCTGCAATAAACAAGTTAACAACA
ACAATTGCATTCATTTTATGTTTCAGGTTCAGGGGGAGGTGTGGGAGGTTTTTTAAAGCAAGTAAAACCT
CTACAAATGTGGTATGGCTGATTATGATCAGTCGACCGATGCCCTTGAGAGCCTTCAACCCAGTCAGCTC
CTTCCGGTGGGCGCGGGGCATGACTATCGTCGCCGCACTTATGACTGTCTTCTTTATCATGCAACTCGTA
GGACAGGTGCCGGCAGCGCTCTGGGTCATTTTCGGCGAGGACCGCTTTCGCTGGAGCGCGACGATGATCG
GCCTGTCGCTTGCGGTATTCGGAATCTTGCACGCCCTCGCTCAAGCCTTCGTCACTGGTCCCGCCACCAA
ACGTTTCGGCGAGAAGCAGGCCATTATCGCCGGCATGGCGGCCGACGCGCTGGGCTACGTCTTGCTGGCG
TTCGCGACGCGAGGCTGGATGGCCTTCCCCATTATGATTCTTCTCGCTTCCGGCGGCATCGGGATGCCCG
CGTTGCAGGCCATGCTGTCCAGGCAGGTAGATGACGACCATCAGGGACAGCTTCAAGGATCGCTCGCGGC
TCTTACCAGCCAGCAAAAGGCCAGGAACCGTAAAAAGGCCGCGTTGCTGGCGTTTTTCCATAGGCTCCGC
CCCCCTGACGAGCATCACAAAAATCGACGCTCAAGTCAGAGGTGGCGAAACCCGACAGGACTATAAAGAT
ACCAGGCGTTTCCCCCTGGAAGCTCCCTCGTGCGCTCTCCTGTTCCGACCCTGCCGCTTACCGGATACCT
GTCCGCCTTTCTCCCTTCGGGAAGCGTGGCGCTTTCTCAATGCTCACGCTGTAGGTATCTCAGTTCGGTG
TAGGTCGTTCGCTCCAAGCTGGGCTGTGTGCACGAACCCCCCGTTCAGCCCGACCGCTGCGCCTTATCCG
GTAACTATCGTCTTGAGTCCAACCCGGTAAGACACGACTTATCGCCACTGGCAGCAGCCACTGGTAACAG
GATTAGCAGAGCGAGGTATGTAGGCGGTGCTACAGAGTTCTTGAAGTGGTGGCCTAACTACGGCTACACT
AGAAGGACAGTATTTGGTATCTGCGCTCTGCTGAAGCCAGTTACCTTCGGAAAAAGAGTTGGTAGCTCTT
GATCCGGCAAACAAACCACCGCTGGTAGCGGTGGTTTTTTTGTTTGCAAGCAGCAGATTACGCGCAGAAA
AAAAGGATCTCAAGAAGATCCTTTGATCTTTTCTACGGGGTCTGACGCTCAGTGGAACGAAAACTCACGT
TAAGGGATTTTGGTCATGAGATTATCAAAAAGGATCTTCACCTAGATCCTTTTAAATTAAAAATGAAGTT
TTAAATCAATCTAAAGTATATATGAGTAAACTTGGTCTGACAGTTACCAATGCTTAATCAGTGAGGCACC
TATCTCAGCGATCTGTCTATTTCGTTCATCCATAGTTGCCTGACTCCCCGTCGTGTAGATAACTACGATA
CGGGAGGGCTTACCATCTGGCCCCAGTGCTGCAATGATACCGCGAGACCCACGCTCACCGGCTCCAGATT
TATCAGCAATAAACCAGCCAGCCGGAAGGGCCGAGCGCAGAAGTGGTCCTGCAACTTTATCCGCCTCCAT
CCAGTCTATTAATTGTTGCCGGGAAGCTAGAGTAAGTAGTTCGCCAGTTAATAGTTTGCGCAACGTTGTT
GCCATTGCTGCAGGCATCGTGGTGTCACGCTCGTCGTTTGGTATGGCTTCATTCAGCTCCGGTTCCCAAC
GATCAAGGCGAGTTACATGATCCCCCATGTTGTGCAAAAAAGCGGTTAGCTCCTTCGGTCCTCCGATCGT
TGTCAGAAGTAAGTTGGCCGCAGTGTTATCACTCATGGTTATGGCAGCACTGCATAATTCTCTTACTGTC
ATGCCATCCGTAAGATGCTTTTCTGTGACTGGTGAGTACTCAACCAAGTCATTCTGAGAATAGTGTATGC
GGCGACCGAGTTGCTCTTGCCCGGCGTCAACACGGGATAATACCGCGCCACATAGCAGAACTTTAAAAGT
GCTCATCATTGGAAAACGTTCTTCGGGGCGAAAACTCTCAAGGATCTTACCGCTGTTGAGATCCAGTTCG
ATGTAACCCACTCGTGCACCCAACTGATCTTCAGCATCTTTTACTTTCACCAGCGTTTCTGGGTGAGCAA
AAACAGGAAGGCAAAATGCCGCAAAAAAGGGAATAAGGGCGACACGGAAATGTTGAATACTCATACTCTT
CCTTTTTCAATATTATTGAAGCATTTATCAGGGTTATTGTCTCATGAGCGGATACATATTTGAATGTATT
TAGAAAAATAAACAAATAGGGGTTCCGCGCACATTTCCCCGAAAAGTGCCACCTGACGTCTAAGAAACCA
TTATTATCATGACATTAACCTATAAAAATAGGCGTATCACGAGGCCCTTTCGT
Features (pLannotate 1.2.2; 9 found; start..end, strand, type, name):
     56..2568    +  promoter       Ac5 promoter: Drosophila melanogaster actin 5C promoter
   2667..4310    +  CDS            pAbp (fragment): PABP_DROME - Experimental evidence at protein level: Swiss-Prot protein existence level 1. Binds the poly(A) tail of mRNA (PubMed:2125288). Since it interacts with the cap-associating translation initiation factor eIF4G, it is likely that it functions by linking Atx2 to the cap-binding complex (PubMed:28388438). Forms a complex with tyf and Atx2 which functions in adult circadian pacemaker neurons to sustain circadian rhythms likely by switching between activator and repressor modes of post-transcriptional regulation via interaction with Lsm12a or me31B, respectively (PubMed:28388438). The act
   4338..4379    +  CDS            V5 tag: epitope tag from simian virus 5
   4479..4613    -  polyA_signal   SV40 poly(A) signal: SV40 polyadenylation signal
   4636..4720    -  CDS            large T antigen (fragment): large T antigen from SV40 (simian virus 40)
   4721..5191    +  CDS            TcR (fragment): tetracycline efflux protein; tet; confers resistance to tetracycline
   5235..5823    -  rep_origin     ori: high-copy-number ColE1/pMB1/pBR322/pUC origin of replication
   5994..6854    -  CDS            AmpR: β-lactamase; bla; confers resistance to ampicillin, carbenicillin, and related antibiotics
   6855..6959    -  promoter       AmpR promoter: bla
