[The description below was written by a language model from this plasmid's Addgene catalogue record and pLannotate feature annotations shown in this document.]
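Description:
pAc5.1B-lambdaN-DmPABPC1_90-635-siRNAres-V5His6_L is a 7,053 nt insect expression plasmid. The catalogue lists the backbone as unknown, although the name points to a pAc5.1B-type vector. Expression is driven by the Drosophila melanogaster actin 5C (Ac5) promoter, a strong constitutive promoter commonly used in cultured fly cells, and the transcript is terminated by an SV40 polyadenylation signal. In bacteria the plasmid is maintained through a ColE1/pUC-family origin and selected with ampicillin via the β-lactamase gene and its own promoter. The catalogue describes it as low copy even though the annotated origin is of the high-copy type. Short fragments annotated as SV40 large T antigen and a tetracycline resistance gene appear to be non-functional backbone remnants.

The insert encodes a fragment of the Drosophila cytoplasmic poly(A)-binding protein (pAbp/PABPC1) spanning residues 90–635, so the extreme N-terminal portion is missing. The coding sequence carries five silent mutations relative to the reference transcript. As the "siRNAres" label indicates, these presumably make the mRNA resistant to RNAi directed against the endogenous gene without changing the protein. A V5 epitope tag follows the open reading frame. The name also indicates a C-terminal His6 tag and an N-terminal lambdaN peptide, but neither is annotated in the feature table; a gap of roughly 100 nt between the promoter and the pAbp coding sequence could accommodate the latter. LambdaN fusions are typically used to tether a protein to reporter mRNAs carrying BoxB hairpins. Together with the RNAi-resistant design, this suits tethering and knockdown-complementation assays. The associated study examined PABPC1 binding by GW182 proteins in miRNA-mediated silencing.
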