Addgene plasmid #146860: pAc5.1B-lambdaN-DmPABPC1_90-635-siRNAres-V5His6_L
Purpose: Insect Expression of DmPABPC1_90-635-siRNAres
Depositing lab: Elisa Izaurralde. Depositing organization: Max Planck Institute for Developmental Biology. Publication: Two PABPC1-binding sites in GW182 proteins promote miRNA-mediated gene silencing. Huntzinger E, Braun JE, Heimstädt S, Zekri L, Izaurralde E. EMBO J. 2010 Dec 15;29(24):4146-60. doi: 10.1038/emboj.2010.274 PubMed 21063388.
Backbone
  Vector backbone: Unknown
  Vector type: Insect Expression
Growth in bacteria
  Bacterial resistance: Ampicillin, 100 μg/mL
  Growth temperature: 37°C
  Growth strain: DH5alpha
  Copy number: Low Copy
Gene/Insert
  Gene/Insert name: DmPABPC1_90-635-siRNAres
  Species: D. melanogaster (fly)
  Mutation: five silent mutations compared to the sequence given by NCBI: NM_166265.
  Entrez Gene: pAbp (a.k.a. Dmel_CG5119, BABP, BcDNA:LD24412, CG16803, CG5119, Dmel\CG5119, PABP, PABP55B, PABPC1, PAbp, Pabp, anon-EST:Posey247, anon-EST:Posey249, anon-EST:fe2E5, dPABP, duo, l(2)SH1908, l(2)SH2 1908, l(2)k10109, pAB, pABP, pABp, pabp)
  Cloning method: Unknown
Terms and licenses: Academic/Nonprofit Terms; Industry Terms: Not Available to Industry
Depositor comments: Plasmids from this collection were made available to the research community and donated after the lab closed. Please note that the sequence provided by the depositing laboratory may be theoretical/predicted or based on Sanger sequencing results. There may be discrepancies between sequencing results obtained by Addgene and the depositor sequence. If an Addgene verified sequence is not available, please contact before placing your order to request that our lab fully sequence the plasmid.
How to cite: pAc5.1B-lambdaN-DmPABPC1_90-635-siRNAres-V5His6_L was a gift from Elisa Izaurralde (Addgene plasmid # 146860 ; http://n2t.net/addgene:146860 ; RRID:Addgene_146860)
